Addgene plasmid #195850: pLenti HsATP13A3 D498N
Purpose: Expresses D498N mutant Homo sapiens ATP13A3
Depositing lab: Veerle Baekelandt. Depositing organization: Katholieke Universiteit Leuven. Publication: Novel Green Fluorescent Polyamines to Analyze ATP13A2 and ATP13A3 Activity in the Mammalian Polyamine Transport System. Houdou M, Jacobs N, Coene J, Azfar M, Vanhoutte R, Van den Haute C, Eggermont J, Daniels V, Verhelst SHL, Vangheluwe P. Biomolecules. 2023 Feb 9;13(2):337. doi: 10.3390/biom13020337. PubMed 36830711.
Backbone
  Vector backbone: lentiviral transferplasmid
  Backbone manufacturer: Didier Trono
  Backbone size w/o insert (bp): 11397
  Total vector size (bp): 15078
  Vector type: Lentiviral
  Selectable markers: Puromycin
Growth in bacteria
  Bacterial resistance: Ampicillin, 100 μg/mL
  Growth temperature: 37°C
  Growth strain: NEB Stable
  Copy number: Unknown
Gene/Insert
  Gene/Insert name: ATPase 13A3 D498N
  Species: H. sapiens (human)
  Insert size (bp): 3681
  Entrez Gene: ATP13A3 (a.k.a. AFURS1, PPH5)
  Promoter: CMV
  Cloning method: Restriction Enzyme; 5′ cloning site BamHI (not destroyed); 3′ cloning site MluI (not destroyed)
  Sequencing primers: 5′ GCAAATGGGCGGTAGGCGT; 3′ CAGACCTTGCATTCCTTTGG
Terms and licenses: Academic/Nonprofit Terms; Industry Terms: Not Available to Industry
How to cite: pLenti HsATP13A3 D498N was a gift from Veerle Baekelandt (Addgene plasmid # 195850 ; http://n2t.net/addgene:195850 ; RRID:Addgene_195850)
