[The description below was written by a language model from this plasmid's Addgene catalogue record and pLannotate feature annotations shown in this document.]
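Description:
pLenti HsATP13A3 D498N is an HIV-1-based lentiviral transfer plasmid of about 15.1 kb, built on a lentiviral transfer backbone and designed to express a D498N point mutant of human ATP13A3 (also known as AFURS1), a P-type ATPase studied in the associated work as part of the mammalian polyamine transport system. It is propagated in E. coli through a ColE1/pUC-type origin with ampicillin selection (AmpR under its own bla promoter). The record lists a recombination-tolerant strain for growth, which is common for LTR-containing plasmids.

Between the two annotated LTR segments lie the usual cis-acting lentiviral elements. These are the Ψ packaging signal with an adjoining gag fragment, the Rev response element for Rev-dependent nuclear export of the genomic RNA, and the cPPT/CTS. The payload is a single bicistronic cassette. The CMV enhancer and immediate early promoter drive the roughly 3.7 kb ATP13A3 coding sequence, cloned between BamHI and MluI. It is followed by an EMCV IRES and the puromycin N-acetyltransferase gene, so that transduced cells can be selected with puromycin from the same transcript that encodes the transporter. A WPRE downstream enhances transcript expression. No epitope tag or fluorescent reporter is annotated.

Outside the viral region, the backbone carries remnants of older vectors, including an SV40 promoter with gpt fragments, SV40 small t intron and poly(A) sequences, and pBR322-derived fragments. These appear to be legacy sequence rather than functional parts. The record does not describe the functional consequence of D498N. The linked publication concerns fluorescent polyamine probes for measuring ATP13A2 and ATP13A3 activity, which suggests use in generating stable mutant-expressing cell lines for such transport assays.
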