Features (pLannotate 1.2.2; 32 found; start..end, strand, type, name):
    377..634     +  LTR            5' LTR (truncated): truncated 5' long terminal repeat (LTR) from HIV-1
    681..806     +  misc_feature   HIV-1 Ψ: packaging signal of human immunodeficiency virus type 1
    790..1153    +  CDS            HIV-1 gag (fragment): gag protein from human immunodeficiency virus 1; gag
   1299..1532    +  misc_feature   RRE: The Rev response element (RRE) of HIV-1 allows for Rev-dependent mRNA export from the nucleus to the cytoplasm.
   1909..2009    +  CDS            Rev (fragment): human immunodeficiency virus 1 (HIV-1) Rev protein; rev; enhances nuclear export of unspliced and incompletely spliced viral mRNAs
   2054..2171    +  misc_feature   cPPT/CTS: central polypurine tract and central termination sequence of HIV-1
   2230..2533    +  enhancer       CMV enhancer: human cytomegalovirus immediate early enhancer
   2534..2737    +  promoter       CMV promoter: human cytomegalovirus (CMV) immediate early promoter
   2832..6509    +  CDS            ATP13A3: AT133_HUMAN - Also known as AFURS1 From Homo sapiens (Human).
   6654..7116    +  misc_feature   IRES: internal ribosome entry site (IRES) of the encephalomyocarditis virus (EMCV)
   7124..7720    +  CDS            PuroR: puromycin N-acetyltransferase; pac from Streptomyces alboniger; confers resistance to puromycin
   7740..8328    +  misc_feature   WPRE: woodchuck hepatitis virus posttranscriptional regulatory element
   8349..8453    +  CDS            nef (fragment): NEF_HV1LA - Experimental evidence at protein level: Swiss-Prot protein existence level 1. Extracellular Nef protein targets CD4(+) T-lymphocytes for apoptosis by interacting with CXCR4 surface receptors. From Human immunodeficiency virus type 1 group M subtype B (isolate Lai) (HIV-1).
   8498..8678    +  LTR            5' LTR (truncated): truncated 5' long terminal repeat (LTR) from HIV-1
   9640..9738    -  CDS            TBC1D5 (fragment): TBCD5_HUMAN - Also known as KIAA0210. Experimental evidence at protein level: Swiss-Prot protein existence level 1. May act as a GTPase-activating protein (GAP) for Rab family protein(s). May act as a GAP for RAB7A. Can displace RAB7A and retromer CSC subcomplex from the endosomal membrane to the cytosol; at least retromer displacement seems to require its catalytic activity (PubMed:19531583, PubMed:20923837). Required for retrograde transport of cargo proteins from endosomes to the trans-Golgi network (TGN); the function seems to require its catalytic activity. Involved in regulation of autop
  10144..10423   +  CDS            TcR (fragment): tetracycline efflux protein; tet; confers resistance to tetracycline
  10424..10472   -  misc_feature   bom (fragment): basis of mobility region from pBR322
  10574..10609   -  CDS            rop (fragment): Rop protein, which maintains plasmids at low copy number; rop
  10704..10808   +  promoter       AmpR promoter: bla
  10809..11669   +  CDS            AmpR: β-lactamase; bla; confers resistance to ampicillin, carbenicillin, and related antibiotics
  11840..12428   +  rep_origin     ori: high-copy-number ColE1/pMB1/pBR322/pUC origin of replication
  12611..12667   +  CDS            lacI (fragment): lac repressor; lacI; The lac repressor binds to the lac operator to inhibit transcription in E. coli. This inhibition can be relieved by adding lactose or isopropyl-β-D-thiogalactopyranoside (IPTG).
  12674..13003   +  promoter       SV40 promoter: SV40 enhancer and early promoter
  13203..13322   +  CDS            gpt (fragment): XGPT_ECOLI - Also known as gpp, gxu. Experimental evidence at protein level: Swiss-Prot protein existence level 1. Purine salvage pathway enzyme that catalyzes the transfer of the ribosyl-5-phosphate group from 5-phospho-alpha-D-ribose 1- diphosphate (PRPP) to the N9 position of the 6-oxopurines guanine and xanthine to form the corresponding ribonucleotides GMP (guanosine 5'- monophosphate) and XMP (xanthosine 5'-monophosphate), with the release of PPi. To a lesser extent, also acts on hypoxanthine (PubMed:9100006, PubMed:3886014). Does not ribophosphorylate adenine (PubMed:3886014). From Esch
  13322..13657   +  CDS            gpt (fragment): XGPT_ECOLI - Also known as gpp, gxu. Experimental evidence at protein level: Swiss-Prot protein existence level 1. Purine salvage pathway enzyme that catalyzes the transfer of the ribosyl-5-phosphate group from 5-phospho-alpha-D-ribose 1- diphosphate (PRPP) to the N9 position of the 6-oxopurines guanine and xanthine to form the corresponding ribonucleotides GMP (guanosine 5'- monophosphate) and XMP (xanthosine 5'-monophosphate), with the release of PPi. To a lesser extent, also acts on hypoxanthine (PubMed:9100006, PubMed:3886014). Does not ribophosphorylate adenine (PubMed:3886014). From Esch
  13752..14057   +  CDS            frsA (fragment): FRSA_ECOLI - Also known as yafA. Experimental evidence at protein level: Swiss-Prot protein existence level 1. Catalyzes the hydrolysis of esters (PubMed:15808744). Displays esterase activity toward pNP-butyrate (PubMed:15808744). May stimulate mixed-acid fermentation by acting as a fermentation/respiration switch that down-regulates respiration and up- regulates fermentation rates (PubMed:15169777). From Escherichia coli (strain K12).
  14061..14135   +  CDS            small t antigen (fragment): SV40 (simian virus 40) small t antigen
  14137..14202   +  intron         small t intron: SV40 (simian virus 40) small t antigen intron
  14332..14352   +  CDS            SV40 NLS: nuclear localization signal of SV40 (simian virus 40) large T antigen
  14671..14754   +  CDS            large T antigen (fragment): large T antigen from SV40 (simian virus 40)
  14777..14911   +  polyA_signal   SV40 poly(A) signal: SV40 polyadenylation signal
  15078..329     +  CDS            nef (fragment) (across the origin): NEF_HV1BR - Experimental evidence at protein level: Swiss-Prot protein existence level 1. Extracellular Nef protein targets CD4(+) T-lymphocytes for apoptosis by interacting with CXCR4 surface receptors (PubMed:14990729). From Human immunodeficiency virus type 1 group M subtype B (isolate BRU/LAI) (HIV-1).
>Addgene plasmid #195850 | pLenti HsATP13A3 D498N | addgene full sequence | sequence record 403113 | Addgene NGS Result
TGGAAGGGCTAATTCACTCCCAAAGAAGACAAGATATCCTTGATCTGTGGATCTACCACACACAAGGCTA
CTTCCCTGATTAGCAGAACTACACACCAGGGCCAGGGGTCAGATATCCACTGACCTTTGGATGGTGCTAC
AAGCTAGTACCAGTTGAGCCAGATAAGGTAGAAGAGGCCAATAAAGGAGAGAACACCAGCTTGTTACACC
CTGTGAGCCTGCATGGGATGGATGACCCGGAGAGAGAAGTGTTAGAGTGGAGGTTTGACAGCCGCCTAGC
ATTTCATCACGTGGCCCGAGAGCTGCATCCGGAGTACTTCAAGAACTGCTGATATCGAGCTTGCTACAAG
GGACTTTCCGCTGGGGACTTTCCAGGGAGGCGTGGCCTGGGCGGGACTGGGGAGTGGCGAGCCCTCAGAT
CCTGCATATAAGCAGCTGCTTTTTGCCTGTACTGGGTCTCTCTGGTTAGACCAGATCTGAGCCTGGGAGC
TCTCTGGCTAACTAGGGAACCCACTGCTTAAGCCTCAATAAAGCTTGCCTTGAGTGCTTCAAGTAGTGTG
TGCCCGTCTGTTGTGTGACTCTGGTAACTAGAGATCCCTCAGACCCTTTTAGTCAGTGTGGAAAATCTCT
AGCAGTGGCGCCCGAACAGGGACTTGAAAGCGAAAGGGAAACCAGAGGAGCTCTCTCGACGCAGGACTCG
GCTTGCTGAAGCGCGCACGGCAAGAGGCGAGGGGCGGCGACTGGTGAGTACGCCAAAAATTTTGACTAGC
GGAGGCTAGAAGGAGAGAGATGGGTGCGAGAGCGTCAGTATTAAGCGGGGGAGAATTAGATCGCGATGGG
AAAAAATTCGGTTAAGGCCAGGGGGAAAGAAAAAATATAAATTAAAACATATAGTATGGGCAAGCAGGGA
GCTAGAACGATTCGCAGTTAATCCTGGCCTGTTAGAAACATCAGAAGGCTGTAGACAAATACTGGGACAG
CTACAACCATCCCTTCAGACAGGATCAGAAGAACTTAGATCATTATATAATACAGTAGCAACCCTCTATT
GTGTGCATCAAAGGATAGAGATAAAAGACACCAAGGAAGCTTTAGACAAGATAGAGGAAGAGCAAAACAA
AAGTAAGACCACCGCACAGCAAGCGGCCGCTGATCTTCAGACCTGGAGGAGGAGATATGAGGGACAATTG
GAGAAGTGAATTATATAAATATAAAGTAGTAAAAATTGAACCATTAGGAGTAGCACCCACCAAGGCAAAG
AGAAGAGTGGTGCAGAGAGAAAAAAGAGCAGTGGGAATAGGAGCTTTGTTCCTTGGGTTCTTGGGAGCAG
CAGGAAGCACTATGGGCGCAGCGTCAATGACGCTGACGGTACAGGCCAGACAATTATTGTCTGGTATAGT
GCAGCAGCAGAACAATTTGCTGAGGGCTATTGAGGCGCAACAGCATCTGTTGCAACTCACAGTCTGGGGC
ATCAAGCAGCTCCAGGCAAGAATCCTGGCTGTGGAAAGATACCTAAAGGATCAACAGCTCCTGGGGATTT
GGGGTTGCTCTGGAAAACTCATTTGCACCACTGCTGTGCCTTGGAATGCTAGTTGGAGTAATAAATCTCT
GGAACAGATTTGGAATCACACGACCTGGATGGAGTGGGACAGAGAAATTAACAATTACACAAGCTTAATA
CACTCCTTAATTGAAGAATCGCAAAACCAGCAAGAAAAGAATGAACAAGAATTATTGGAATTAGATAAAT
GGGCAAGTTTGTGGAATTGGTTTAACATAACAAATTGGCTGTGGTATATAAAATTATTCATAATGATAGT
AGGAGGCTTGGTAGGTTTAAGAATAGTTTTTGCTGTACTTTCTATAGTGAATAGAGTTAGGCAGGGATAT
TCACCATTATCGTTTCAGACCCACCTCCCAACCCCGAGGGGACCCGACAGGCCCGAAGGAATAGAAGAAG
AAGGTGGAGAGAGAGACAGAGACAGATCCATTCGATTAGTGAACGGATCTCGACGGTATCGCCGAATTCA
CAAATGGCAGTATTCATCCACAATTTTAAAAGAAAAGGGGGGATTGGGGGGTACAGTGCAGGGGAAAGAA
TAGTAGACATAATAGCAACAGACATACAAACTAAAGAATTACAAAAACAAATTACAAAAATTCAAAATTT
TCGGGTTTATTACAGGGACAGCAGAGATCCACTTTGGGGCGATAAGCTTGGGAGTTCCGCGTTACATAAC
TTACGGTAAATGGCCCGCCTGGCTGACCGCCCAACGACCCCCGCCCATTGACGTCAATAATGACGTATGT
TCCCATAGTAACGCCAATAGGGACTTTCCATTGACGTCAATGGGTGGAGTATTTACGGTAAACTGCCCAC
TTGGCAGTACATCAAGTGTATCATATGCCAAGTACGCCCCCTATTGACGTCAATGACGGTAAATGGCCCG
CCTGGCATTATGCCCAGTACATGACCTTATGGGACTTTCCTACTTGGCAGTACATCTACGTATTAGTCAT
CGCTATTACCATGGTGATGCGGTTTTGGCAGTACATCAATGGGCGTGGATAGCGGTTTGACTCACGGGGA
TTTCCAAGTCTCCACCCCATTGACGTCAATGGGAGTTTGTTTTGGCACCAAAATCAACGGGACTTTCCAA
AATGTCGTAACAACTCCGCCCCATTGACGCAAATGGGCGGTAGGCGTGTACGGTGGGAGGTCTATATAAG
CAGAGCTCGTTTAGTGAACCGTCAGATCGCCTGGAGACGCCATCCACGCTGTTTTGACCTCCATAGAAGA
CACCGACTCTAGAGGATCCACCGGTGCCACCATGGACAGGGAAGAAAGGAAGACCATCAATCAGGGTCAA
GAAGATGAAATGGAGATTTATGGTTACAATTTGAGTCGCTGGAAGCTTGCCATAGTTTCTTTAGGAGTGA
TTTGCTCTGGTGGGTTTCTCCTCCTCCTCCTCTATTGGATGCCTGAGTGGCGGGTGAAAGCGACCTGTGT
CAGAGCTGCAATTAAAGACTGTGAAGTAGTGCTGCTGAGGACTACTGATGAATTCAAAATGTGGTTTTGT
GCAAAAATTCGCGTTCTTTCTTTGGAAACTTACCCAGTTTCAAGTCCAAAATCTATGTCTAATAAGCTTT
CAAATGGCCATGCAGTTTGTTTAATTGAGAATCCCACTGAAGAAAATAGGCACAGGATCAGTAAATATTC
ACAGACTGAATCACAACAGATTCGTTATTTCACCCACCATAGTGTAAAATATTTCTGGAATGATACCATT
CACAATTTTGATTTCTTAAAGGGACTGGATGAAGGTGTTTCTTGTACGTCAATTTATGAAAAGCATAGTG
CAGGACTGACAAAGGGGATGCATGCCTACAGAAAACTGCTTTATGGAGTAAATGAAATTGCTGTAAAAGT
GCCTTCTGTTTTTAAGCTTCTAATTAAAGAGGTTCTCAACCCATTTTACATTTTCCAGCTGTTCAGTGTT
ATACTGTGGAGCACTGATGAATACTATTACTATGCTCTAGCTATTGTGGTTATGTCCATAGTATCAATCG
TAAGCTCACTATATTCCATTAGAAAGCAATATGTTATGTTGCATGACATGGTGGCAACTCATAGTACCGT
AAGAGTTTCAGTTTGTAGAGTAAATGAAGAAATAGAAGAAATCTTTTCTACCGACCTTGTGCCAGGAGAT
GTCATGGTCATTCCATTAAATGGGACAATAATGCCTTGTGATGCTGTGCTTATTAATGGTACCTGCATTG
TAAACGAAAGCATGTTAACAGGAGAAAGTGTTCCAGTGACAAAGACTAATTTGCCAAATCCTTCAGTGGA
TGTGAAAGGAATAGGAGATGAATTATATAATCCAGAAACACATAAACGACATACTTTGTTTTGTGGGACA
ACTGTTATTCAGACTCGTTTCTACACTGGAGAACTCGTCAAAGCCATAGTTGTTAGAACAGGATTTAGTA
CTTCCAAAGGACAGCTTGTTCGTTCCATATTGTATCCCAAACCAACTGATTTTAAACTCTACAGAGATGC
CTACTTGTTTCTACTATGTCTTGTGGCAGTTGCTGGCATTGGGTTTATCTACACTATTATTAATAGCATT
TTAAATGAGGTACAAGTTGGGGTCATAATTATCGAGTCTCTTGATATTATCACAATTACTGTGCCCCCTG
CACTTCCTGCTGCAATGACTGCTGGTATTGTGTATGCTCAGAGAAGACTGAAAAAAATCGGTATTTTCTG
TATCAGTCCTCAAAGAATAAATATTTGTGGACAGCTCAATCTTGTTTGCTTTAACAAGACTGGAACTCTA
ACTGAAGATGGTTTAGATCTTTGGGGGATTCAACGAGTGGAAAATGCACGATTTCTTTCACCAGAAGAAA
ATGTGTGCAATGAGATGTTGGTAAAATCCCAGTTTGTTGCTTGTATGGCTACTTGTCATTCACTTACAAA
AATTGAAGGAGTGCTCTCTGGTGATCCACTTGATCTGAAAATGTTTGAGGCTATTGGATGGATTCTGGAA
GAAGCAACTGAAGAAGAAACAGCACTTCATAATCGAATTATGCCCACAGTGGTTCGTCCTCCCAAACAAC
TGCTTCCTGAATCTACCCCTGCAGGAAACCAAGAAATGGAGCTGTTTGAACTTCCAGCTACTTATGAGAT
AGGAATTGTTCGCCAGTTCCCATTTTCTTCTGCTTTGCAACGTATGAGTGTGGTTGCCAGGGTGCTGGGG
GATAGGAAAATGGACGCCTACATGAAAGGAGCGCCCGAGGCCATTGCCGGTCTCTGTAAACCTGAAACAG
TTCCTGTCGATTTTCAAAACGTTTTGGAAGACTTCACTAAACAGGGCTTCCGTGTGATTGCTCTTGCACA
CAGAAAATTGGAGTCAAAACTGACATGGCATAAAGTACAGAATATTAGCAGAGATGCAATTGAGAACAAC
ATGGATTTTATGGGATTAATTATAATGCAGAACAAATTAAAGCAAGAAACCCCTGCAGTACTTGAAGATT
TGCATAAAGCCAACATTCGCACCGTCATGGTCACAGGTGACAGTATGTTGACTGCTGTCTCTGTGGCCAG
AGATTGTGGAATGATTCTACCTCAGGATAAAGTGATTATTGCTGAAGCATTACCTCCAAAGGATGGGAAA
GTTGCCAAAATAAATTGGCATTATGCAGACTCCCTCACGCAGTGCAGTCATCCATCAGCAATTGACCCAG
AGGCTATTCCGGTTAAATTGGTCCATGATAGCTTAGAGGATCTTCAAATGACTCGTTATCATTTTGCAAT
GAATGGAAAATCATTCTCAGTGATACTGGAGCATTTTCAAGACCTTGTTCCTAAGTTGATGTTGCATGGC
ACCGTGTTTGCCCGTATGGCACCTGATCAGAAGACACAGTTGATAGAAGCATTGCAAAATGTTGATTATT
TTGTTGGGATGTGTGGTGATGGCGCAAATGATTGTGGTGCTTTGAAGAGGGCACACGGAGGCATTTCCTT
ATCGGAGCTCGAAGCTTCAGTGGCATCTCCCTTTACCTCTAAGACTCCTAGTATTTCCTGTGTGCCAAAC
CTTATCAGGGAAGGCCGTGCTGCTTTAATAACTTCCTTCTGTGTGTTTAAATTCATGGCATTGTACAGCA
TTATCCAGTACTTCAGTGTTACTCTGCTGTATTCTATCTTAAGTAACCTAGGAGACTTCCAGTTTCTCTT
CATTGATCTGGCAATCATTTTGGTAGTGGTATTTACAATGAGTTTAAATCCTGCCTGGAAAGAACTTGTG
GCACAAAGACCACCTTCGGGTCTTATATCTGGGGCCCTTCTCTTCTCCGTTTTGTCTCAGATTATCATCT
GCATTGGATTTCAATCTTTGGGTTTTTTTTGGGTCAAACAGCAACCTTGGTATGAAGTGTGGCATCCAAA
ATCAGATGCTTGTAATACAACAGGAAGCGGGTTTTGGAATTCTTCACACGTAGACAATGAAACCGAACTT
GATGAACATAATATACAAAATTATGAAAATACCACAGTGTTTTTTATTTCCAGTTTTCAGTACCTCATAG
TGGCAATTGCCTTTTCAAAAGGAAAACCCTTCAGGCAACCTTGCTACAAAAATTATTTTTTTGTTTTTTC
TGTGATTTTTTTATATATTTTTATATTATTCATCATGTTGTATCCAGTTGCCTCTGTTGACCAGGTTCTT
CAGATAGTGTGTGTACCATATCAGTGGCGTGTAACTATGCTCATCATTGTTCTTGTCAATGCCTTTGTGT
CTATCACAGTGGAGGAGTCAGTGGATCGGTGGGGAAAATGCTGCTTACCCTGGGCCCTGGGCTGTAGAAA
GAAGACACCAAAGGCAAAGTACATGTATCTGGCGCAGGAGCTCTTGGTTGATCCAGAATGGCCACCAAAA
CCTCAGACAACCACAGAAGCTAAAGCTTTAGTTAAGGAGAATGGATCATGTCAAATCATCACCATAACAT
AGCTCGAGACTAGTACGCGTGCTCTAGCCCAATTCCGCCCCCTCCCCCCCCCCTAACGTTACTGGCCGAA
GCCGCTTGGAATAAGGCCGGTGTGCGTTTGTCTATATGTTATTTTCCACCATATTGCCGTCTTTTGGCAA
TGTGAGGGCCCGGAAACCTGGCCCTGTCTTCTTGACGAGCATTCCTAGGGGTCTTTCCCCTCTCGCCAAA
GGAATGCAAGGTCTGTTGAATGTCGTGAAGGAAGCAGTTCCTCTGGAAGCTTCTTGAAGACAAACAACGT
CTGTAGCGACCCTTTGCAGGCAGCGGAACCCCCCACCTGGCGACAGGTGCCTCTGCGGCCAAAAGCCACG
TGTATAAGATACACCTGCAAAGGCGGCACAACCCCAGTGCCACGTTGTGAGTTGGATAGTTGTGGAAAGA
GTCAAATGGCTCTCCTCAAGCGTATTCAACAAGGGGCTGAAGGATGCCCAGAAGGTACCCCATTGTATGG
GATCTGATCTGGGGCCTCGGTGCACATGCTTTACATGTGTTTAGTCGAGGTTAAAAAAACGTCTAGGCCC
CCCGAACCACGGGGACGTGGTTTTCCTTTGAAAAACACGATGATAATATGGGCACCGAGTACAAGCCCAC
GGTGCGCCTCGCCACCCGCGACGACGTCCCCCGGGCCGTACGCACCCTCGCCGCCGCGTTCGCCGACTAC
CCCGCCACGCGCCACACCGTCGACCCGGACCGCCACATCGAGCGGGTCACCGAGCTGCAAGAACTCTTCC
TCACGCGCGTCGGGCTCGACATCGGCAAGGTGTGGGTCGCGGACGACGGCGCCGCGGTGGCGGTCTGGAC
CACGCCGGAGAGCGTCGAAGCGGGGGCGGTGTTCGCCGAGATCGGCCCGCGCATGGCCGAGTTGAGCGGT
TCCCGGCTGGCCGCGCAGCAACAGATGGAAGGCCTCCTGGCGCCGCACCGGCCCAAGGAGCCCGCGTGGT
TCCTGGCCACCGTCGGCGTCTCGCCCGACCACCAGGGCAAGGGTCTGGGCAGCGCCGTCGTGCTCCCCGG
AGTGGAGGCGGCCGAGCGCGCCGGGGTGCCCGCCTTCCTGGAGACCTCCGCGCCCCGCAACCTCCCCTTC
TACGAGCGGCTCGGCTTCACCGTCACCGCCGACGTCGAGGTGCCCGAAGGACCGCGCACCTGGTGCATGA
CCCGCAAGCCCGGTGCCTGAGGCGCGTTGAATTCCCGATAATCAACCTCTGGATTACAAAATTTGTGAAA
GATTGACTGGTATTCTTAACTATGTTGCTCCTTTTACGCTATGTGGATACGCTGCTTTAATGCCTTTGTA
TCATGCTATTGCTTCCCGTATGGCTTTCATTTTCTCCTCCTTGTATAAATCCTGGTTGCTGTCTCTTTAT
GAGGAGTTGTGGCCCGTTGTCAGGCAACGTGGCGTGGTGTGCACTGTGTTTGCTGACGCAACCCCCACTG
GTTGGGGCATTGCCACCACCTGTCAGCTCCTTTCCGGGACTTTCGCTTTCCCCCTCCCTATTGCCACGGC
GGAACTCATCGCCGCCTGCCTTGCCCGCTGCTGGACAGGGGCTCGGCTGTTGGGCACTGACAATTCCGTG
GTGTTGTCGGGGAAGCTGACGTCCTTTCCATGGCTGCTCGCCTGTGTTGCCACCTGGATTCTGCGCGGGA
CGTCCTTCTGCTACGTCCCTTCGGCCCTCAATCCAGCGGACCTTCCTTCCCGCGGCCTGCTGCCGGCTCT
GCGGCCTCTTCCGCGTCTTCGCCTTCGCCCTCAGACGAGTCGGATCTCCCTTTGGGCCGCCTCCCCGCAT
CGGGAATTCTGTCGACTGGTACCTTTAAGACCAATGACTTACAAGGCAGCTGTAGATCTTAGCCACTTTT
TAAAAGAAAAGGGGGGACTGGAAGGGCTAATTCACTCCCAACGAAGACAAAATCGTCGAGAGATGCTGCA
TATAAGCAGCTGCTTTTTGCTTGTACTGGGTCTCTCTGGTTAGACCAGATCTGAGCCTGGGAGCTCTCTG
GCTAACTAGGGAACCCACTGCTTAAGCCTCAATAAAGCTTGCCTTGAGTGCTTCAAGTAGTGTGTGCCCG
TCTGTTGTGTGACTCTGGTAACTAGAGATCCCTCAGACCCTTTTAGTCAGTGTGGAAAATCTCTAGCAGT
AGTAGTTCATGTCATCTTATTATTCAGTATTTATAACTTGCAAAGAAATGAATATCAGAGAGTGAGAGGC
CTTGACATTATAATAGATTTAGCAGGAATTGAACTAGGAGTGGAGCACACAGGCAAAGCTGCAGAAGTAC
TTGGAAGAAGCCACCAGAGATACTCACGATTCTGCACATACCTGGCTAATCCCAGATCCTAAGGATTACA
TTAAGTTTACTAACATTTATATAATGATTTATAGTTTAAAGTATAAACTTATCTAATTTACTATTCTGAC
AGATATTAATTAATCCTCAAATATCATAAGAGATGATTACTATTATCCCCATTTAACACAAGAGGAAACT
GAGAGGGAAAGATGTTGAAGTAATTTTCCCACAATTACAGCATCCGTTAGTTACGACTCTATGATCTTCT
GACACAAATTCCATTTACTCCTCACCCTATGACTCAGTCGAATATATCAAAGTTATGGACATTATGCTAA
GTAACAAATTACCCTTTTATATAGTAAATACTGAGTAGATTGAGAGAAGAAATTGTTTGCAAACCTGAAT
AGCTTCAAGAAGAAGAGAAGTGAGGATAAGAATAACAGTTGTCATTTAACAAGTTTTAACAAGTAACTTG
GTTAGAAAGGGATTCAAATGCATAAAGCAAGGGATAAATTTTTCTGGCAACAAGACTATACAATATAACC
TTAAATATGACTTCAAATAATTGTTGGAACTTGATAAAACTAATTAAATATTATTGAAGATTATCAATAT
TATAAATGTAATTTACTTTTAAAAAGGGAACATAGAAATGTGTATCATTAGAGTAGAAAACAATCCTTAT
TATCACAATTTGTCAAAACAAGTTTGTTATTAACACAAGTAGAATACTGCATTCAATTAAGTTGACTGCA
GATTTTGTGTTTTGTTAAAATTAGAAAGAGATAACAACAATTTGAATTATTGAAAGTAACATGTAAATAG
TTCTACATACGTTCTTTTGACATCTTGTTCAATCATTGATCGAAGTTCTTTATCTTGGAAGAATTTGTTC
CAAAGACTCTGAAATAAGGAAAACAATCTATTATATAGTCTCACACCTTTGTTTTACTTTTAGTGATTTC
AATTTAATAATGTAAATGGTTAAAATTTATTCTTCTCTGAGATCATTTCACATTGCAGATAGAAAACCTG
AGACTGGGGTAATTTTTATTAAAATCTAATTTAATCTCAGAAACACATCTTTATTCTAACATCAATTTTT
CCAGTTTGATATTATCATATAAAGTCAGCCTTCCTCATCTGCAGGTTCCACAACAAAAATCCAACCAACT
GTGGATCAAAAATATTGGGAAAAAATTAAAAATAGCAATACAACAATAAAAAAATACAAATCAGAAAAAC
AGCACAGTATAACAACTTTATTTAGCATTTACAATCTATTAGGTATTATAAGTAATCTAGCCAGATCCTC
TACGCCGGACGCATCGTGGCCGGCATCACCGGCGCCACAGGTGCGGTTGCTGGCGCCTATATCGCCGACA
TCACCGATGGGGAAGATCGGGCTCGCCACTTCGGGCTCATGAGCGCTTGTTTCGGCGTGGGTATGGTGGC
AGGCCCCGTGGCCGGGGGACTGTTGGGCGCCATCTCCTTGCATGCACCATTCCTTGCGGCGGCGGTGCTC
AACGGCCTCAACCTACTACTGGGCTGCTTCCTAATGCAGGAGTCGCATAAGGGAGAGCGTCGAATGGTGC
ACTCTCAGTACAATCTGCTCTGATGCCGCATAGTTAAGCCAGCCCCGACACCCGCCAACACCCGCTGACG
CGCCCTGACGGGCTTGTCTGCTCCCGGCATCCGCTTACAGACAAGCTGTGACCGTCTCCGGGAGCTGCAT
GTGTCAGAGGTTTTCACCGTCATCACCGAAACGCGCGAGACGAAAGGGCCTCGTGATACGCCTATTTTTA
TAGGTTAATGTCATGATAATAATGGTTTCTTAGACGTCAGGTGGCACTTTTCGGGGAAATGTGCGCGGAA
CCCCTATTTGTTTATTTTTCTAAATACATTCAAATATGTATCCGCTCATGAGACAATAACCCTGATAAAT
GCTTCAATAATATTGAAAAAGGAAGAGTATGAGTATTCAACATTTCCGTGTCGCCCTTATTCCCTTTTTT
GCGGCATTTTGCCTTCCTGTTTTTGCTCACCCAGAAACGCTGGTGAAAGTAAAAGATGCTGAAGATCAGT
TGGGTGCACGAGTGGGTTACATCGAACTGGATCTCAACAGCGGTAAGATCCTTGAGAGTTTTCGCCCCGA
AGAACGTTTTCCAATGATGAGCACTTTTAAAGTTCTGCTATGTGGCGCGGTATTATCCCGTATTGACGCC
GGGCAAGAGCAACTCGGTCGCCGCATACACTATTCTCAGAATGACTTGGTTGAGTACTCACCAGTCACAG
AAAAGCATCTTACGGATGGCATGACAGTAAGAGAATTATGCAGTGCTGCCATAACCATGAGTGATAACAC
TGCGGCCAACTTACTTCTGACAACGATCGGAGGACCGAAGGAGCTAACCGCTTTTTTGCACAACATGGGG
GATCATGTAACTCGCCTTGATCGTTGGGAACCGGAGCTGAATGAAGCCATACCAAACGACGAGCGTGACA
CCACGATGCCTGTAGCAATGGCAACAACGTTGCGCAAACTATTAACTGGCGAACTACTTACTCTAGCTTC
CCGGCAACAATTAATAGACTGGATGGAGGCGGATAAAGTTGCAGGACCACTTCTGCGCTCGGCCCTTCCG
GCTGGCTGGTTTATTGCTGATAAATCTGGAGCCGGTGAGCGTGGGTCTCGCGGTATCATTGCAGCACTGG
GGCCAGATGGTAAGCCCTCCCGTATCGTAGTTATCTACACGACGGGGAGTCAGGCAACTATGGATGAACG
AAATAGACAGATCGCTGAGATAGGTGCCTCACTGATTAAGCATTGGTAACTGTCAGACCAAGTTTACTCA
TATATACTTTAGATTGATTTAAAACTTCATTTTTAATTTAAAAGGATCTAGGTGAAGATCCTTTTTGATA
ATCTCATGACCAAAATCCCTTAACGTGAGTTTTCGTTCCACTGAGCGTCAGACCCCGTAGAAAAGATCAA
AGGATCTTCTTGAGATCCTTTTTTTCTGCGCGTAATCTGCTGCTTGCAAACAAAAAAACCACCGCTACCA
GCGGTGGTTTGTTTGCCGGATCAAGAGCTACCAACTCTTTTTCCGAAGGTAACTGGCTTCAGCAGAGCGC
AGATACCAAATACTGTTCTTCTAGTGTAGCCGTAGTTAGGCCACCACTTCAAGAACTCTGTAGCACCGCC
TACATACCTCGCTCTGCTAATCCTGTTACCAGTGGCTGCTGCCAGTGGCGATAAGTCGTGTCTTACCGGG
TTGGACTCAAGACGATAGTTACCGGATAAGGCGCAGCGGTCGGGCTGAACGGGGGGTTCGTGCACACAGC
CCAGCTTGGAGCGAACGACCTACACCGAACTGAGATACCTACAGCGTGAGCTATGAGAAAGCGCCACGCT
TCCCGAAGGGAGAAAGGCGGACAGGTATCCGGTAAGCGGCAGGGTCGGAACAGGAGAGCGCACGAGGGAG
CTTCCAGGGGGAAACGCCTGGTATCTTTATAGTCCTGTCGGGTTTCGCCACCTCTGACTTGAGCGTCGAT
TTTTGTGATGCTCGTCAGGGGGGCGGAGCCTATGGAAAAACGCCAGCAACGCGGCCTTTTTACGGTTCCT
GGCCTTTTGCTGGCCTTTTGCTCACATGTTCTTTCCTGCGTTATCCCCTGATTCTGTGGATAACCGTATT
ACCGCCTTTGAGTGAGCTGATACCGCTCGCCGCAGCCGAACGACCGAGCGCAGCGAGTCAGTGAGCGAGG
AAGCGGAAGAGCGCCCAATACGCAAACCGCCTCTCCCCGCGCGTTGGCCGATTCATTAATGCAGCTGTGG
AATGTGTGTCAGTTAGGGTGTGGAAAGTCCCCAGGCTCCCCAGCAGGCAGAAGTATGCAAAGCATGCATC
TCAATTAGTCAGCAACCAGGTGTGGAAAGTCCCCAGGCTCCCCAGCAGGCAGAAGTATGCAAAGCATGCA
TCTCAATTAGTCAGCAACCATAGTCCCGCCCCTAACTCCGCCCATCCCGCCCCTAACTCCGCCCAGTTCC
GCCCATTCTCCGCCCCATGGCTGACTAATTTTTTTTATTTATGCAGAGGCCGAGGCCGCCTCGGCCTCTG
AGCTATTCCAGAAGTAGTGAGGAGGCTTTTTTGGAGGCCTAGGCTTTTGCAAAAAGCTTGGACACAAGAC
AGGCTTGCGAGATATGTTTGAGAATACCACTTTATCCCGCGTCAGGGAGAGGCAGTGCGTAAAAAGACGC
GGACTCATGTGAAATACTGGTTTTTAGTGCGCCAGATCTCTATAATCTCGCGCAACCTATTTTCCCCTCG
AACACTTTTTAAGCCGTAGATAAACAGGCTGGGACACTTCACATGAGCGAAAAATACATCGTCACCTGGG
ACATGTTGCAGATCCATGCACGTAAACTCGCAAGCCGACTGATGCCTTCTGAACAATGGAAAGGCATTAT
TGCCGTAAGCCGTGGCGGTCTGTACCGGGTGCGTTACTGGCGCGTGAACTGGGTATTCGTCATGTCGATA
CCGTTTGTATTTCCAGCTACGATCACGACAACCAGCGCGAGCTTAAAGTGCTGAAACGCGCAGAAGGCGA
TGGCGAAGGCTTCATCGTTATTGATGACCTGGTGGATACCGGTGGTACTGCGGTTGCGATTCGTGAAATG
TATCCAAAAGCGCACTTTGTCACCATCTTCGCAAAACCGGCTGGTCGTCCGCTGGTTGATGACTATGTTG
TTGATATCCCGCAAGATACCTGGATTGAACAGCCGTGGGATATGGGCGTCGTATTCGTCCCGCCAATCTC
CGGTCGCTAATCTTTTCAACGCCTGGCACTGCCGGGCGTTGTTCTTTTTAACTTCAGGCGGGTTACAATA
GTTTCCAGTAAGTATTCTGGAGGCTGCATCCATGACACAGGCAAACCTGAGCGAAACCCTGTTCAAACCC
CGCTTTAAACATCCTGAAACCTCGACGCTAGTCCGCCGCTTTAATCACGGCGCACAACCGCCTGTGCAGT
CGGCCCTTGATGGTAAAACCATCCCTCACTGGTATCGCATGATTAACCGTCTGATGTGGATCTGGCGCGG
CATTGACCCACGCGAAATCCTCGACGTCCAGGCACGTATTGTGATGAGCGATGCCGAACGTACCGACGAT
GATTTATACGATACGGTGATTGGCTACCGTGGCGGCAACTGGATTTATGAGTGGGCCCCGGATCTTTGTG
AAGGAACCTTACTTCTGTGGTGTGACATAATTGGACAAACTACCTACAGAGATTTAAAGCTCTAAGGTAA
ATATAAAATTTTTAAGTGTATAATGTGTTAAACTACTGATTCTAATTGTTTGTGTATTTTAGATTCCAAC
CTATGGAACTGATGAATGGGAGCAGTGGTGGAATGCCTTTAATGAGGAAAACCTGTTTTGCTCAGAAGAA
ATGCCATCTAGTGATGATGAGGCTACTGCTGACTCTCAACATTCTACTCCTCCAAAAAAGAAGAGAAAGG
TAGAAGACCCCAAGGACTTTCCTTCAGAATTGCTAAGTTTTTTGAGTCATGCTGTGTTTAGTAATAGAAC
TCTTGCTTGCTTTGCTATTTACACCACAAAGGAAAAAGCTGCACTGCTATACAAGAAAATTATGGAAAAA
TATTCTGTAACCTTTATAAGTAGGCATAACAGTTATAATCATAACATACTGTTTTTTCTTACTCCACACA
GGCATAGAGTGTCTGCTATTAATAACTATGCTCAAAAATTGTGTACCTTTAGCTTTTTAATTTGTAAAGG
GGTTAATAAGGAATATTTGATGTATAGTGCCTTGACTAGAGATCATAATCAGCCATACCACATTTGTAGA
GGTTTTACTTGCTTTAAAAAACCTCCCACACCTCCCCCTGAACCTGAAACATAAAATGAATGCAATTGTT
GTTGTTAACTTGTTTATTGCAGCTTATAATGGTTACAAATAAAGCAATAGCATCACAAATTTCACAAATA
AAGCATTTTTTTCACTGCATTCTAGTTGTGGTTTGTCCAAACTCATCAATGTATCTTATCATGTCTGGAT
CAACTGGATAACTCAAGCTAACCAAAATCATCCCAAACTTCCCACCCCATACCCTATTACCACTGCCAAT
TACCTGTGGTTTCATTTACTCTAAACCTGTGATTCCTCTGAATTATTTTCATTTTAAAGAAATTGTATTT
GTTAAATATGTACTACAAACTTAGTAGT
